Addgene plasmid #196758: pGG-PIP20
Purpose: Contains RLP29 promoter
Depositing lab: Marc Somssich. Depositing organization: University of Melbourne. Publication: Resolving spatially distinct phytohormone response zones in Arabidopsis thaliana roots colonized by Fusarium oxysporum. Calabria J, Wang L, Rast-Somssich MI, Chen HW, Watt M, Persson S, Andersen TG, Idnurm A, Somssich M. J Exp Bot. 2025 Jan 17:erae516. doi: 10.1093/jxb/erae516. PubMed 39823275.
Backbone
  Vector backbone: pGGA000
  Total vector size (bp): 5476
  Vector type: GreenGate (GG) Entry Vector
Growth in bacteria
  Bacterial resistance: Ampicillin, 100 μg/mL
  Growth temperature: 37°C
  Growth strain: DH5alpha
  Copy number: High Copy
Gene/Insert
  Gene/Insert name: RECEPTOR LIKE PROTEIN 29 (alt names: RLP29; AT2G42800)
  Species: A. thaliana (mustard weed)
  Insert size (bp): 2790
  Entrez Gene: RLP29 (a.k.a. AT2G42800, AtRLP29, F7D19.20, F7D19_20, receptor like protein 29)
Terms and licenses: Academic/Nonprofit Terms; Industry Terms: Not Available to Industry
Depositor comments: Please visit https://doi.org/10.1101/2022.12.20.521292 for bioRxiv preprint.
How to cite: pGG-PIP20 was a gift from Marc Somssich (Addgene plasmid # 196758 ; http://n2t.net/addgene:196758 ; RRID:Addgene_196758)
