[The description below was written by a language model from this plasmid's Addgene catalogue record and pLannotate feature annotations shown in this document.]
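Description:
pGG-PIP20 is a GreenGate entry vector built on the pGGA000 backbone, the module class that in the GreenGate Golden Gate cloning system conventionally holds plant promoter parts. It is a small (about 5.5 kb) bacterial cloning plasmid that is not itself intended for plant delivery. It is propagated in E. coli through a high-copy ColE1/pUC-type origin and selected with ampicillin via the bla β-lactamase gene under its native promoter. The remaining annotated backbone features are typical pUC-derived remnants: a lacI fragment, the CAP binding site, lac promoter and operator, a lacZα fragment, and partial bom and rop sequences. None of these plays a functional role in the payload.

The insert is a roughly 2.8 kb promoter region of Arabidopsis thaliana RECEPTOR LIKE PROTEIN 29 (RLP29, AT2G42800). The automated feature table does not annotate it, but an unannotated stretch of about the right length lies between the SP6 and T7 phage promoters, which flank the cloning site, and this is presumably where the promoter fragment sits. In GreenGate assembly, type IIS restriction digestion releases such a module with defined overhangs so that it can be ligated in a fixed order with tag, coding sequence, terminator and plant resistance modules into a binary destination vector. The record does not list the specific overhangs or restriction sites.

The associated study examined spatially distinct phytohormone response zones in Arabidopsis roots colonised by Fusarium oxysporum. This suggests that the RLP29 promoter module serves as a building block for transcriptional reporter constructs in plants, although the record itself states only that the plasmid contains the RLP29 promoter.
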