Features (pLannotate 1.2.2; 12 found; start..end, strand, type, name):
     96..200     +  promoter       AmpR promoter: bla
    201..1061    +  CDS            AmpR: β-lactamase; bla; confers resistance to ampicillin, carbenicillin, and related antibiotics
   1232..1820    +  rep_origin     ori: high-copy-number ColE1/pMB1/pBR322/pUC origin of replication
   2003..2095    +  CDS            lacI (fragment): lac repressor; lacI; The lac repressor binds to the lac operator to inhibit transcription in E. coli. This inhibition can be relieved by adding lactose or isopropyl-β-D-thiogalactopyranoside (IPTG).
   2108..2129    +  protein_bind   CAP binding site: CAP binding activates transcription in the presence of cAMP. E. coli catabolite activator protein
   2144..2174    +  promoter       lac promoter: promoter for the E. coli lac operon
   2182..2198    +  protein_bind   lac operator: The lac repressor binds to the lac operator to inhibit transcription in E. coli. This inhibition can be relieved by adding lactose or isopropyl-β-D-thiogalactopyranoside (IPTG). lac repressor encoded by lacI
   2212..2230    +  promoter       SP6 promoter: promoter for bacteriophage SP6 RNA polymerase
   5062..5080    -  promoter       T7 promoter: promoter for bacteriophage T7 RNA polymerase
   5082..5234    +  CDS            lacZα (fragment): LacZα fragment of β-galactosidase; lacZ fragment
   5240..5339    -  misc_feature   bom (fragment): basis of mobility region from pBR322
   5441..1       -  CDS            rop (fragment) (across the origin): Rop protein, which maintains plasmids at low copy number; rop
>Addgene plasmid #196758 | pGG-PIP20 | addgene full sequence | sequence record 396302 | Addgene NGS Result
GACGAAAGGGCCTCGTGATACGCCTATTTTTATAGGTTAATGTCATGATAATAATGGTTTCTTAGACGTC
AGGTGGCACTTTTCGGGGAAATGTGCGCGGAACCCCTATTTGTTTATTTTTCTAAATACATTCAAATATG
TATCCGCTCATGAGACAATAACCCTGATAAATGCTTCAATAATATTGAAAAAGGAAGAGTATGAGTATTC
AACATTTCCGTGTCGCCCTTATTCCCTTTTTTGCGGCATTTTGCCTTCCTGTTTTTGCTCACCCAGAAAC
GCTGGTGAAAGTAAAAGATGCTGAAGATCAGTTGGGTGCACGAGTGGGTTACATCGAACTGGATCTCAAC
AGCGGTAAGATCCTTGAGAGTTTTCGCCCCGAAGAACGTTTTCCAATGATGAGCACTTTTAAAGTTCTGC
TATGTGGCGCGGTATTATCCCGTATTGACGCCGGGCAAGAGCAACTCGGTCGCCGCATACACTATTCTCA
GAATGACTTGGTTGAGTACTCACCAGTCACAGAAAAGCATCTTACGGATGGCATGACAGTAAGAGAATTA
TGCAGTGCTGCCATAACCATGAGTGATAACACTGCGGCCAACTTACTTCTGACAACGATCGGAGGACCGA
AGGAGCTAACCGCTTTTTTGCACAACATGGGGGATCATGTAACTCGCCTTGATCGTTGGGAACCGGAGCT
GAATGAAGCCATACCAAACGACGAGCGTGACACCACGATGCCTGTAGCAATGGCAACAACGTTGCGCAAA
CTATTAACTGGCGAACTACTTACTCTAGCTTCCCGGCAACAATTAATAGACTGGATGGAGGCGGATAAAG
TTGCAGGACCACTTCTGCGCTCGGCCCTTCCGGCTGGCTGGTTTATTGCTGATAAATCTGGAGCCGGTGA
GCGTGGCTCTCGAGGTATCATTGCAGCACTGGGGCCAGATGGTAAGCCCTCCCGTATCGTAGTTATCTAC
ACGACGGGGAGTCAGGCAACTATGGATGAACGAAATAGACAGATCGCTGAGATAGGTGCCTCACTGATTA
AGCATTGGTAACTGTCAGACCAAGTTTACTCATATATACTTTAGATTGATTTAAAACTTCATTTTTAATT
TAAAAGGATCTAGGTGAAGATCCTTTTTGATAATCTCATGACCAAAATCCCTTAACGTGAGTTTTCGTTC
CACTGAGCGTCAGACCCCGTAGAAAAGATCAAAGGATCTTCTTGAGATCCTTTTTTTCTGCGCGTAATCT
GCTGCTTGCAAACAAAAAAACCACCGCTACCAGCGGTGGTTTGTTTGCCGGATCAAGAGCTACCAACTCT
TTTTCCGAAGGTAACTGGCTTCAGCAGAGCGCAGATACCAAATACTGTTCTTCTAGTGTAGCCGTAGTTA
GGCCACCACTTCAAGAACTCTGTAGCACCGCCTACATACCTCGCTCTGCTAATCCTGTTACCAGTGGCTG
CTGCCAGTGGCGATAAGTCGTGTCTTACCGGGTTGGACTCAAGACGATAGTTACCGGATAAGGCGCAGCG
GTCGGGCTGAACGGGGGGTTCGTGCACACAGCCCAGCTTGGAGCGAACGACCTACACCGAACTGAGATAC
CTACAGCGTGAGCTATGAGAAAGCGCCACGCTTCCCGAAGGGAGAAAGGCGGACAGGTATCCGGTAAGCG
GCAGGGTCGGAACAGGAGAGCGCACGAGGGAGCTTCCAGGGGGAAACGCCTGGTATCTTTATAGTCCTGT
CGGGTTTCGCCACCTCTGACTTGAGCGTCGATTTTTGTGATGCTCGTCAGGGGGGCGGAGCCTATGGAAA
AACGCCAGCAACGCGGCCTTTTTACGGTTCCTGGCCTTTTGCTGGCCTTTTGCTCACATGTTCTTTCCTG
CGTTATCCCCTGATTCTGTGGATAACCGTATTACCGCCTTTGAGTGAGCTGATACCGCTCGCCGCAGCCG
AACGACCGAGCGCAGCGAGTCAGTGAGCGAGGAAGCGGAAGAGCGCCCAATACGCAAACCGCCTCTCCCC
GCGCGTTGGCCGATTCATTAATGCAGCTGGCACGACAGGTTTCCCGACTGGAAAGCGGGCAGTGAGCGCA
ACGCAATTAATGTGAGTTAGCTCACTCATTAGGCACCCCAGGCTTTACACTTTATGCTTCCGGCTCGTAT
GTTGTGTGGAATTGTGAGCGGATAACAATTTCACACGAGCTATTTAGGTGACACTATAGAAGTGAAGCTT
GGTCTCAACCTCCAGCAAAAAGCTTCTTCTACTCAAAATGCTATTCTAAAGACTCAAGACCAGAAGTGGT
TCAGAAACATAATGATATAAGTTTTTTTTTCCCTTTATCTTCTGCAGTTTTTTCATGTTGTTCCAGAAAA
GGGAGGCCATGATAATTAAAGGTACAGTATCCGGATTTGATCGTTTTTTTTCTTCTTCCTTCTTTTCTGA
TAAAGATTTTCACTCTTCCTTTAAGCTTATCCAGCAACTTTTGTCCCTTTTGTCTTATGTTGTAAGAGGG
GGTAATGTATCATTCTTATTTTAGATGAAAATCTTGTGATTACTCAACAAAAGAGTGACCAAATGACCCC
CCAAAACTTTGTACTTAAAATGGTTTCTTGAATCAAAAATCAAAAGGTGTTTCTTTAAAGCTTCTTGTCT
GCTTCTTAGAGTCTTTTTGAATGGAGTTTAATTCAAATATTCAAGCAAAGACAGCAAACAAAAACAGAGA
GGTCAATAGTGTTGAGTTCTTGCAACAGTTACTCTCGTGTAGATTCAGTTTTTCCCTTATTTGAGTTTGT
ACAAATGGTGTGACCTGTTTAAATACAACAGTCTAAAGAAAGTTAATAACACTATTGTTTTCCCCACTCT
CTTACATGAGCTGTTTCAGATCAAAATACCTGCAGATTCTCCCATGAATTTTGCAGAGAATTTTGACAAA
GTATGTGCTTTTGTTTAGCGATGACAAACCACTACTGAATCACAGAATCATAAACCTTGTTTTAGTCCAT
GCATGGATAGATAGATAGATACATGTACTAAAATGTGGAGAAAGCAAAAGTAGATGGAGTGGTGTCAAAT
CGTAAAGCACTGATGAAAGGCCTGAGAGATCGAGAAAGCATTACGTGGATTACATAAAAACAATTTACAA
AAATTGTCAGATGTTTAAGGGAAGTAGCTAGAAATTTGGATTATGGTGTTGACCGGTTTTAAAGTCTTGT
AACCAATCAAGTGAGTTTTATGGCCGTTGGATTTTTAATTTTGGTGTAGGGCATGCTTGAGCTAGATCCG
TACGGTAAATAGTAGGTTCTGAATTTACCTCTTCAGACTCACAGTCCAGGCTTAAGATTAGATCCTTGAC
TACATATAATACACACCAGACCATATACATCACAATACATTGTACATTGTCTTACAAAACATCTGCTGCA
TATTGCCAAGTGTAGTACAATTTCTTAACGTTCAAATTTTAACCTCTTTTTTTACTTCTTACAAAATGAT
GTTTTCTCTGTTTTAAATAACCGTTATGTCGTAAGATATTCATAACATTCTAAGGTACAACAACAAAAAT
AATCCTAGGACAGAAACAAGTTTCTTTGAGTTTTTTTTGTTTGCAAAAGTCTTGATGGGGTTGTCAAATG
TATTTCAATTCTTCTGTATTTAAGTTACAAATAACTATGATTTTGTCTGGATCAATTCAAACTATGAATA
GTAAAACTTCAGAGAAATTTTGAAAAAAAGACATGAATAATTGAAGACAGTAAATAGAGAGACATACTAT
GCCCACCACTTTTCAAGAGTTTTTCCTTATTAGTAGTTTTTATTGATAACAAATATCTATAGAGAAAAGA
TGATTTGAAATAATAGAAAAAGAATGAAACTATTTTGTCAACAGTGAAGAAACTATTTTGGGTGATTTTT
GAAACAGTTTGTACCAACTATACATTTTGATTGTCATGTGGTGTGTTCTCTTTTGAACCAACAACCAGAT
GGTCATCTTACATCAAATCTTGATTACGAATTGGTTTTCTTAAACTAGTTTTCTTCAAAGTTAATGTATA
AGTTCTAACATGTCACATTGAGATGATGACTAATTATTCATCCAGAAAGAATCTCATTCTAGGATCAATA
TCGGATTGGATCAATCATAACAATTTCATATCGGTTTGAAGTAGTGTGTATTCAGATTCCAAAATTTAAC
ACCAATTAATAAATAGATCCATGCGTTTACTATTTAAGATCGTTAGTCTCATCTTATTTCATACATGTGT
GAGGACTATCTTCCTTTGCAATAGACTTGGATCATACAAAATCACATTCTTTATTGTACATTTTAATATA
GAGTATGCAAAAATAGTACATGGTTAGAAACTAATACATATATATATATAGAGAGAGAGAGACATAAAAC
AGGAAAGCCGCTCCACAGAACCTGAGAGATTCGAGGAGCTAACGTATTCACGAGACTACCTCCCAACAAA
GACAAGTCCTTCAAAATTTGGTTCGAAGAAAAGTGTTTTGAATAAAGAAGAAACATGTGTGTATGGCCTT
ACAAAACCCATCAAGTACTCTTTTTAATTTTGTGTCTTCTCTTTCTCTTCCCAATCTCATGACTTGAGTC
CCTACCTCTTTGTCTCTCACTACCCCACACGTGTCACTTTCAGTCACTTCCATTTATAATTGCATCTCAC
ACACTCAAAACCTATTCGTATTCTTTACTAGCTTTCTTCTAAGTCTTCACTCTTTTATCATACCTTGTTT
AGATTCTGATTGTTCACGTGTCTCTGTCTTGTCTTGTCCCTAATCCTTAAACATTTCACTTAAACTCTTT
TAACCTTTTCCTAAGTTTCTCTTTTGGGTTTTTGCTCCTCGATGATGATATAATCTCACTTTTTATACTT
TTCCTCCTCAAAGATTCTAATTAACGTCACATCTCTCCATTTTCTTTTGCATTGGAGAATGAAGAACTTT
TATGAATTCTCAGTATAATATCACCAAGAAACACACACACTCTCTCTTTCCTCTCTCTTACCCAAAACCT
AACATGAGACCGAATTCTCGCCCTATAGTGAGTCGTATTACCTGGCCGTCGTTTTACAACGTCGTGACTG
GGAAAACCCTGGCGTTACCCAACTTAATCGCCTTGCAGCACATCCCCCTTTCGCCAGCTGGCGTAATAGC
GAAGAGGCCCGCACCGATCGCCCTTCCCAACAGTTGCGCAGCCTGAATGGCGAATGGCGCCTGATGCGGT
ATTTTCTCCTTACGCATCTGTGCGGTATTTCACACCGCATATGGTGCACTCTCAGTACAATCTGCTCTGA
TGCCGCATAGTTAAGCCAGCCCCGACACCCGCCAACACCCGCTGACGCGCCCTGACGGGCTTGTCTGCTC
CCGGCATCCGCTTACAGACAAGCTGTGACCGTCTCCGGGAGCTGCATGTGTCAGAGGTTTTCACCGTCAT
CACCGAAACGCGCGA
